>Addgene plasmid #54780 | iBlue-C1 | addgene partial sequence | sequence record 91827 | CMV-F 5'-CGCAAATGGGCGGTAGGCGTG-3'
AGTGAACCGTCAGATCCGCTAGCGCTACCGGTCGCCACCATGTCGGTACCGCTGACTACCTCAGCATTCG
GCCACGCGTTTCTGGCTAACTGTGAACGCGAGCAGATCCACCTGGCGGGCTCCATTCAGCCGCACGGTAT
CCTGCTGGCTGTGAAAGAGCCGGACAACGTGGTGATCCAGGCTTCTATTAACGCTGCGGAGTTCCTGAAC
ACCAACTCTGTTGTTGGCCGTCCGCTGCGTGACCTGGGCGGCGATCTGCCTTTGCAGATCCTGCCGCACC
TGAACGGCCCGCTGCACCTGGCTCCGATGACCCTGCGTTGTACCGTGGGTTCTCCGCCGCGTCGTGTGGA
CTGTACCATTCATCGTCCGTCTAACGGCGGCCTGATCGTAGAACTGGAACCAGCAACCAAGACCACTAAC
ATTGCGCCGGCTCTGGACGGTGCGTTTCATCGTATCACTTCTTCATCCTCCCTGATGGGCCTGTGTGACG
AAACCGCGACTATTATCCGTGAGATTACTGGCTACGACCGTGTGATGGTAGTACGTTTCGATGAAGAGGG
TAATGGCCAAATTCTGTCCGAACGTCGTCGTGCGGACCTGGAAGCGTTCCTGGGTAACCGCTACCCGGCG
TCTACTATTCCGCAGATCGCTCGTCGCCTGTACGAACATAACCGTGTTCGCCTGCTGGTAGATGTGAACT
ATACTCCGGTTCCGCTACAGCCGCGCATCAGCCCGCTGAACGGTCGTGATCTGGATATGTCCCTGTCTTG
CCTGCGCTCTATGTCCCCGTGCCACCAGAA
