>Addgene plasmid #54780 | iBlue-C1 | addgene partial sequence | sequence record 93095 | SV40pA-R 5'-GAAATTTGTGATGCTATTGC-3'
AGTTAACAACAACAATTGCATTCATTTTATGTTTCAGGTTCAGGGGGAGGTGTGGGAGGTTTTTTAAAGC
AAGTAAAACCTCTACAAATGTGGTATGGCTGATTATGATCAGTTATCTAGATCCGGTGGATCCCGGGCCC
GCGGTACCGTCGACTGCAGAATTCGAAGCTTGAGCTCGAGATCTGAGTCCGGATTTGGACTGAGACTGTG
CAAAGCTCTCCAGCGTCGCGATGCGGATCGCACAAGTTTCCGCCAGCGCTTCGCCAGCAGCGCGAATGTG
GAACGGAACGAAGCGCGGTTCGTAGTGGTGGCAAGCGATCAGACCCCACAGACGACCAGACACCATCAGA
GAGCAAACCAGGGTCGCGCCAACGCCCATGTCCTGCATGTATTTCTGGTGGCACGGGGACATAGAGCGCA
GGCAAGACAGGGACATATCCAGATCACGACCGTTCAGCGGGCTGATGCGCGGCTGTAGCGGAACCGGAGT
ATAGTTCACATCTACCAGCAGGCGAACACGGTTATGTTCGTACAGGCGACGAGCGATCTGCGGAATAGTA
GACGCCGGGTAGCGGTTACCCAGGAACGCTTCCAGGTCCGCACGACGACGTTCGGACAGAATTTGGCCAT
TACCCTCTTCATCGAAACGTACTACCATCACACGGTCGTAGCCAGTAATCTCACGGATAATAGTCGCGGT
TTCGTCACACAGGCCCATCAGGGAGGATGAAGAAGTGATACGATGAAACGCACCGTCCAGAGCCGGCGCA
ATGTTAGTGGTCTTGGTTGCTGGTTCCAGTTCTACGATCAGGCCGCCGTTAGACGGACGATGAATGGTAC
AGTCCACACGACGCGGCGGAGAACCCACGGTACAACGCAGGGTCATCGGAGCCAGGTGCAGCGG
