[The description below was written by a language model from this plasmid's Addgene catalogue record.]
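Description:
iBlue-C1 is an empty mammalian expression backbone of about 4.75 kb, designed for building fusions to the fluorescent protein iBlue. The "C1" designation and the record's note that the tag is N-terminal on the backbone indicate the usual arrangement: the iBlue coding sequence sits upstream of the cloning site, so a gene of interest inserted in frame is expressed with iBlue attached to its amino terminus. No insert is present in the deposited plasmid. The recorded spectral properties are an excitation maximum of 648 nm and an emission maximum of 667 nm, which place the tag in the far-red range despite its name.

The plasmid is propagated in standard E. coli cloning strains as a high-copy construct under kanamycin selection. In mammalian cells it carries a neomycin resistance marker, allowing G418 selection of stable transfectants. No feature table is supplied. The record therefore does not state the promoter driving the fusion, the polyadenylation signal, the origin of replication or the composition of the multiple cloning site, and these should be checked against the full sequence.

The construct is typically used as a starting vector for making far-red-tagged fusion proteins for localisation and live-cell imaging studies. Far-red emission is useful in multicolour experiments because it is well separated from green and orange-red reporters. Transfected without an insert, the plasmid would express the untargeted fluorescent protein, which could serve as a control for fusion constructs built from it.
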