Addgene plasmid #54780: iBlue-C1
Purpose: (Empty Backbone) Localization: C1 Cloning Vector, Excitation: 648, Emission: 667
Depositing lab: Michael Davidson.
Backbone
  Vector backbone: iBlue-C1
  Backbone size (bp): 4750
  Vector type: Mammalian Expression
  Selectable markers: Neomycin (select with G418)
  Tag / fusion protein: iBlue (N terminal on backbone)
Growth in bacteria
  Bacterial resistance: Kanamycin, 50 μg/mL
  Growth temperature: 37°C
  Growth strain: DH5alpha
  Copy number: High Copy
Gene/Insert
  Gene/Insert name: None
  Tag / fusion protein: iBlue (N terminal on backbone)
Terms and licenses: Academic/Nonprofit Terms; Industry Terms
Depositor comments: . Excitation = 648; Emission = 667
How to cite: iBlue-C1 was a gift from Michael Davidson (Addgene plasmid # 54780)
